Addgene plasmid #107177: TurboID-His6_pET21a
Purpose: expresses His6-tagged TurboID in bacteria
Depositing lab: Alice Ting. Depositing organization: Stanford University. Publication: Efficient proximity labeling in living cells and organisms with TurboID. Branon TC, Bosch JA, Sanchez AD, Udeshi ND, Svinkina T, Carr SA, Feldman JL, Perrimon N, Ting AY. Nat Biotechnol. 2018 Aug 20. pii: nbt.4201. doi: 10.1038/nbt.4201. PubMed 30125270.
Backbone
  Vector backbone: pET21a
  Vector type: Bacterial Expression
Growth in bacteria
  Bacterial resistance: Ampicillin, 100 μg/mL
  Growth temperature: 37°C
  Growth strain: DH5alpha
  Copy number: High Copy
Gene/Insert
  Gene/Insert name: TurboID (BirA mutant)
  Mutation: Q65P, I87V, R118S, E140K, Q141R, S150G, L151P, V160A, T192A, K194I, M209V, M241T, S263P, I305V
  Cloning method: Restriction Enzyme; 5′ cloning site unknown (unknown if destroyed); 3′ cloning site unknown (unknown if destroyed)
Terms and licenses: Academic/Nonprofit Terms; Industry Terms: Not Available to Industry
Depositor comments: Please visit https://www.biorxiv.org/content/early/2017/10/02/196980 for BioRxiv preprint
How to cite: TurboID-His6_pET21a was a gift from Alice Ting (Addgene plasmid # 107177 ; http://n2t.net/addgene:107177 ; RRID:Addgene_107177)
