[The description below was written by a language model from this plasmid's Addgene catalogue record, the feature table of its GenBank file and pLannotate feature annotations shown in this document.]
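Description:
TurboID-His6_pET21a is a bacterial expression plasmid of about 6.4 kb, built on the pET21a backbone, for producing recombinant TurboID in E. coli. It replicates from a ColE1/pBR322-type origin and retains the pBR322 bom region and the rop gene. The catalogue lists it as high copy, although rop normally moderates copy number. Selection is by ampicillin through the bla (AmpR) gene under its own promoter. An f1 phage origin is also present, which allows single-stranded DNA production. Automated annotation also detects remnants of the pBR322 tetracycline resistance gene, which are non-functional backbone fragments.

The payload is TurboID, an engineered E. coli BirA biotin ligase carrying fourteen substitutions (including R118S) that give it high promiscuous biotinylation activity for proximity labeling. The coding sequence lies downstream of a T7 promoter fused to a lac operator, followed by the strong T7 gene 10 ribosome binding site. An N-terminal T7 tag (the gene 10 leader) precedes the enzyme, a C-terminal 6xHis tag follows it, and a T7 terminator closes the transcription unit. A plasmid-borne lacI gene supplies the repressor. Transcription therefore stays off until IPTG is added, in a host that provides T7 RNA polymerase. The cloning strain listed in the record is used for propagation rather than expression. The His tag permits nickel-affinity purification, so the plasmid appears suited to making purified TurboID protein, for example for in vitro characterization, though the record states only that it expresses His6-tagged TurboID in bacteria. The cloning sites are not recorded. The two held sequence records differ by a few bases in length but show the same feature layout.
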