LOCUS       Exported 6386 bp ds-DNA circular SYN 12-MAY-2021
DEFINITION  expresses His6-tagged TurboID in bacteria.
ACCESSION   .
VERSION     .
KEYWORDS    TurboID-His6_pET21a
SOURCE      synthetic DNA construct
  ORGANISM  synthetic DNA construct
REFERENCE   1 (bases 1 to 6386)
  AUTHORS   Branon TC, Bosch JA, Sanchez AD, Udeshi ND, Svinkina T, Carr SA,
            Feldman JL, Perrimon N, Ting AY
  TITLE     Efficient proximity labeling in living cells and organisms with
            TurboID.
  JOURNAL   Nat Biotechnol. 2018 Aug 20. pii: nbt.4201. doi: 10.1038/nbt.4201.
  PUBMED    30125270
REFERENCE   2 (bases 1 to 6386)
  AUTHORS   .
  TITLE     Direct Submission
  JOURNAL   Exported May 12, 2021 from SnapGene Server 1.1.58
            http://www.snapgene.com
FEATURES             Location/Qualifiers
     source          1..6386
                     /organism="synthetic DNA construct"
                     /mol_type="other DNA"
     primer_bind     940..959
                     /label=LacI-R
                     /note="LacI, reverse primer"
     promoter        complement(979..1056)
                     /gene="lacI"
                     /label=lacI promoter
     primer_bind     1262..1281
                     /label=pBRrevBam
                     /note="pBR322 vectors, tet region, downstream of BamHI,
                     reverse primer"
     primer_bind     1365..1384
                     /label=T7
                     /note="T7 promoter, forward primer"
     promoter        1365..1383
                     /label=T7 promoter
                     /note="promoter for bacteriophage T7 RNA polymerase"
     protein_bind    1384..1408
                     /label=lac operator
                     /bound_moiety="lac repressor encoded by lacI"
                     /note="The lac repressor binds to the lac operator to
                     inhibit transcription in E. coli. This inhibition can be
                     relieved by adding lactose or
                     isopropyl-beta-D-thiogalactopyranoside (IPTG)."
     RBS             1423..1445
                     /note="efficient ribosome binding site from bacteriophage
                     T7 gene 10 (Olins and Rangwala, 1989)"
     CDS             1453..1485
                     /codon_start=1
                     /product="leader peptide from bacteriophage T7 gene 10"
                     /label=T7 tag (gene 10 leader)
                     /note="promotes efficient translation in E. coli"
                     /translation="MASMTGGQQMG"
     CDS             1501..2460
                     /codon_start=1
                     /product="mutant of the E. coli biotin ligase BioID
                     engineered for improved catalytic efficiency (Branon et
                     al., 2018)"
                     /label=TurboID
                     /translation="MKDNTVPLKLIALLANGEFHSGEQLGETLGMSRAAINKHIQTLRD
                     WGVDVFTVPGKGYSLPEPIPLLNAKQILGQLDGGSVAVLPVVDSTNQYLLDRIGELKSG
                     DACIAEYQQAGRGSRGRKWFSPFGANLYLSMFWRLKRGPAAIGLGPVIGIVMAEALRKL
                     GADKVRVKWPNDLYLQDRKLAGILVELAGITGDAAQIVIGAGINVAMRRVEESVVNQGW
                     ITLQEAGINLDRNTLAATLIRELRAALELFEQEGLAPYLPRWEKLDNFINRPVKLIIGD
                     KEIFGISRGIDKQGALLLEQDGVIKPWMGGEISLRSAEK"
     CDS             2482..2499
                     /codon_start=1
                     /product="6xHis affinity tag"
                     /label=6xHis
                     /translation="HHHHHH"
     primer_bind     complement(2552..2570)
                     /label=T7 Term
                     /note="T7 terminator, reverse primer"
     terminator      2566..2613
                     /label=T7 terminator
                     /note="transcription terminator for bacteriophage T7 RNA
                     polymerase"
     rep_origin      2650..3105
                     /direction=RIGHT
                     /label=f1 ori
                     /note="f1 bacteriophage origin of replication; arrow
                     indicates direction of (+) strand synthesis"
     primer_bind     complement(2737..2756)
                     /label=F1ori-R
                     /note="F1 origin, reverse primer"
     primer_bind     2947..2968
                     /label=F1ori-F
                     /note="F1 origin, forward primer"
     promoter        3131..3235
                     /gene="bla"
                     /label=AmpR promoter
     CDS             3236..4096
                     /codon_start=1
                     /gene="bla"
                     /product="beta-lactamase"
                     /label=AmpR
                     /note="confers resistance to ampicillin, carbenicillin, and
                     related antibiotics"
                     /translation="MSIQHFRVALIPFFAAFCLPVFAHPETLVKVKDAEDQLGARVGYI
                     ELDLNSGKILESFRPEERFPMMSTFKVLLCGAVLSRIDAGQEQLGRRIHYSQNDLVEYS
                     PVTEKHLTDGMTVRELCSAAITMSDNTAANLLLTTIGGPKELTAFLHNMGDHVTRLDRW
                     EPELNEAIPNDERDTTMPAAMATTLRKLLTGELLTLASRQQLIDWMEADKVAGPLLRSA
                     LPAGWFIADKSGAGERGSRGIIAALGPDGKPSRIVVIYTTGSQATMDERNRQIAEIGAS
                     LIKHW"
     primer_bind     complement(3454..3473)
                     /label=Amp-R
                     /note="Ampicillin resistance gene, reverse primer"
     rep_origin      4267..4855
                     /direction=RIGHT
                     /label=ori
                     /note="high-copy-number ColE1/pMB1/pBR322/pUC origin of
                     replication"
     primer_bind     4756..4775
                     /label=pBR322ori-F
                     /note="pBR322 origin, forward primer"
     primer_bind     5009..5026
                     /label=L4440
                     /note="L4440 vector, forward primer"
     misc_feature    5041..5180
                     /label=bom
                     /note="basis of mobility region from pBR322"
     primer_bind     complement(5106..5125)
                     /label=pRS-marker
                     /note="pRS vectors, use to sequence yeast selectable
                     marker"
     primer_bind     5266..5288
                     /label=pGEX 3'
                     /note="pGEX vectors, reverse primer"
     CDS             complement(5282..5473)
                     /codon_start=1
                     /gene="rop"
                     /product="Rop protein, which maintains plasmids at low copy
                     number"
                     /label=rop
                     /translation="MTKQEKTALNMARFIRSQTLTLLEKLNELDADEQADICESLHDHA
                     DELYRSCLARFGDDGENL"
     CDS             complement(6282..978)
                     /codon_start=1
                     /gene="lacI"
                     /product="lac repressor"
                     /label=lacI
                     /note="The lac repressor binds to the lac operator to
                     inhibit transcription in E. coli. This inhibition can be
                     relieved by adding lactose or
                     isopropyl-beta-D-thiogalactopyranoside (IPTG)."
                     /translation="MKPVTLYDVAEYAGVSYQTVSRVVNQASHVSAKTREKVEAAMAEL
                     NYIPNRVAQQLAGKQSLLIGVATSSLALHAPSQIVAAIKSRADQLGASVVVSMVERSGV
                     EACKAAVHNLLAQRVSGLIINYPLDDQDAIAVEAACTNVPALFLDVSDQTPINSIIFSH
                     EDGTRLGVEHLVALGHQQIALLAGPLSSVSARLRLAGWHKYLTRNQIQPIAEREGDWSA
                     MSGFQQTMQMLNEGIVPTAMLVANDQMALGAMRAITESGLRVGADISVVGYDDTEDSSC
                     YIPPLTTIKQDFRLLGQTSVDRLLQLSQGQAVKGNQLLPVSLVKRKTTLAPNTQTASPR
                     ALADSLMQLARQVSRLESGQ"
ORIGIN
        1 tcttttcacc agtgagacgg gcaacagctg attgcccttc accgcctggc cctgagagag
       61 ttgcagcaag cggtccacgc tggtttgccc cagcaggcga aaatcctgtt tgatggtggt
      121 taacggcggg atataacatg agctgtcttc ggtatcgtcg tatcccacta ccgagatatc
      181 cgcaccaacg cgcagcccgg actcggtaat ggcgcgcatt gcgcccagcg ccatctgatc
      241 gttggcaacc agcatcgcag tgggaacgat gccctcattc agcatttgca tggtttgttg
      301 aaaaccggac atggcactcc agtcgccttc ccgttccgct atcggctgaa tttgattgcg
      361 agtgagatat ttatgccagc cagccagacg cagacgcgcc gagacagaac ttaatgggcc
      421 cgctaacagc gcgatttgct ggtgacccaa tgcgaccaga tgctccacgc ccagtcgcgt
      481 accgtcttca tgggagaaaa taatactgtt gatgggtgtc tggtcagaga catcaagaaa
      541 taacgccgga acattagtgc aggcagcttc cacagcaatg gcatcctggt catccagcgg
      601 atagttaatg atcagcccac tgacgcgttg cgcgagaaga ttgtgcaccg ccgctttaca
      661 ggcttcgacg ccgcttcgtt ctaccatcga caccaccacg ctggcaccca gttgatcggc
      721 gcgagattta atcgccgcga caatttgcga cggcgcgtgc agggccagac tggaggtggc
      781 aacgccaatc agcaacgact gtttgcccgc cagttgttgt gccacgcggt tgggaatgta
      841 attcagctcc gccatcgccg cttccacttt ttcccgcgtt ttcgcagaaa cgtggctggc
      901 ctggttcacc acgcgggaaa cggtctgata agagacaccg gcatactctg cgacatcgta
      961 taacgttact ggtttcacat tcaccaccct gaattgactc tcttccgggc gctatcatgc
     1021 cataccgcga aaggttttgc gccattcgat ggtgtccggg atctcgacgc tctcccttat
     1081 gcgactcctg cattaggaag cagcccagta gtaggttgag gccgttgagc accgccgccg
     1141 caaggaatgg tgcatgcaag gagatggcgc ccaacagtcc cccggccacg gggcctgcca
     1201 ccatacccac gccgaaacaa gcgctcatga gcccgaagtg gcgagcccga tcttccccat
     1261 cggtgatgtc ggcgatatag gcgccagcaa ccgcacctgt ggcgccggtg atgccggcca
     1321 cgatgcgtcc ggcgtagagg atcgagatct cgatcccgcg aaattaatac gactcactat
     1381 aggggaattg tgagcggata acaattcccc tctagaaata attttgttta actttaagaa
     1441 ggagatatac atatggctag catgactggt ggacagcaaa tgggtcgcgg atccgaattc
     1501 atgaaagaca atactgtgcc tctgaagctg atcgctctcc tggctaatgg cgagttccat
     1561 agtggcgaac agctgggaga aaccctgggc atgtccaggg ccgctatcaa caagcacatt
     1621 cagactctgc gcgactgggg cgtggacgtg ttcaccgtgc ccggaaaggg ctactctctg
     1681 cccgagccta tcccgctgct gaacgctaaa cagattctgg gacagctgga cggcgggagc
     1741 gtggcagtcc tgcctgtggt cgactccacc aatcagtacc tgctggatcg aatcggcgag
     1801 ctgaagagtg gggatgcttg cattgcagaa tatcagcagg cagggagagg aagcagaggg
     1861 aggaaatggt tctctccttt tggagctaac ctgtacctga gtatgttttg gcgcctgaag
     1921 cggggaccag cagcaatcgg cctgggcccg gtcatcggaa ttgtcatggc agaagcgctg
     1981 cgaaagctgg gagcagacaa ggtgcgagtc aaatggccca atgacctgta tctgcaggat
     2041 agaaagctgg caggcatcct ggtggagctg gccggaataa caggcgatgc tgcacagatc
     2101 gtcattggcg ccgggattaa cgtggctatg aggcgcgtgg aggaaagcgt ggtcaatcag
     2161 ggctggatca cactgcagga agcagggatt aacctggaca ggaatactct ggccgctacg
     2221 ctgatccgag agctgcgggc agccctggaa ctgttcgagc aggaaggcct ggctccatat
     2281 ctgccacggt gggagaagct ggataacttc atcaatagac ccgtgaagct gatcattggg
     2341 gacaaagaga ttttcgggat tagccggggg attgataaac agggagccct gctgctggaa
     2401 caggacggag ttatcaaacc ctggatgggc ggagaaatca gtctgcggtc tgccgaaaag
     2461 aagcttgcgg ccgcactcga gcaccaccac caccaccact gagatccggc tgctaacaaa
     2521 gcccgaaagg aagctgagtt ggctgctgcc accgctgagc aataactagc ataacccctt
     2581 ggggcctcta aacgggtctt gaggggtttt ttgctgaaag gaggaactat atccggattg
     2641 gcgaatgggn nnnnnnnnnn nnnnnnnnnn nnnnnnnnnn nnnnnnnnnn nnnnnnnnnn
     2701 nnnnnnnnnn nnnnnnnnnn nnnnnnnnnn nnnnnnnnnn nnnnnnnnnn nnnnnnnnnn
     2761 nnnnnnnnnn nnncnnnnnn nnnnnnnnnn nnnnnnnnnn nnnnnnnnnn nnnnnnnnnn
     2821 nnnnnnnnnn nnnnnnnnnn nnnnnnnnnn nnnnnnnnnn nnnnnannnn nnnnnnnnnn
     2881 nnnnnnnnnn nnnnnnnnnn nnnnnnnnnn nnnnnccttt gacgttggag tccacgttct
     2941 ttaatagtgg actcttgttc caaactggaa caacactcaa ccctatctcg gtctattctt
     3001 ttgatttata agggattttg ccgatttcgg cctattggtt aaaaaatgag ctgatttaac
     3061 aaaaatttaa cgcgaatttt aacaaaatat taacgcttac aatttaggtg gcacttttcg
     3121 gggaaatgtg cgcggaaccc ctatttgttt atttttctaa atacattcaa atatgtatcc
     3181 gctcatgaga caataaccct gataaatgct tcaataatat tgaaaaagga agagtatgag
     3241 tattcaacat ttccgtgtcg cccttattcc cttttttgcg gcattttgcc ttcctgtttt
     3301 tgctcaccca gaaacgctgg tgaaagtaaa agatgctgaa gatcagttgg gtgcacgagt
     3361 gggttacatc gaactggatc tcaacagcgg taagatcctt gagagttttc gccccgaaga
     3421 acgttttcca atgatgagca cttttaaagt tctgctatgt ggcgcggtat tatcccgtat
     3481 tgacgccggg caagagcaac tcggtcgccg catacactat tctcagaatg acttggttga
     3541 gtactcacca gtcacagaaa agcatcttac ggatggcatg acagtaagag aattatgcag
     3601 tgctgccata accatgagtg ataacactgc ggccaactta cttctgacaa cgatcggagg
     3661 accgaaggag ctaaccgctt ttttgcacaa catgggggat catgtaactc gccttgatcg
     3721 ttgggaaccg gagctgaatg aagccatacc aaacgacgag cgtgacacca cgatgcctgc
     3781 agcaatggca acaacgttgc gcaaactatt aactggcgaa ctacttactc tagcttcccg
     3841 gcaacaatta atagactgga tggaggcgga taaagttgca ggaccacttc tgcgctcggc
     3901 ccttccggct ggctggttta ttgctgataa atctggagcc ggtgagcgtg ggtctcgcgg
     3961 tatcattgca gcactggggc cagatggtaa gccctcccgt atcgtagtta tctacacgac
     4021 ggggagtcag gcaactatgg atgaacgaaa tagacagatc gctgagatag gtgcctcact
     4081 gattaagcat tggtaactgt cagaccaagt ttactcatat atactttaga ttgatttaaa
     4141 acttcatttt taatttaaaa ggatctaggt gaagatcctt tttgataatc tcatgaccaa
     4201 aatcccttaa cgtgagtttt cgttccactg agcgtcagac cccgtagaaa agatcaaagg
     4261 atcttcttga gatccttttt ttctgcgcgt aatctgctgc ttgcaaacaa aaaaaccacc
     4321 gctaccagcg gtggtttgtt tgccggatca agagctacca actctttttc cgaaggtaac
     4381 tggcttcagc agagcgcaga taccaaatac tgtccttcta gtgtagccgt agttaggcca
     4441 ccacttcaag aactctgtag caccgcctac atacctcgct ctgctaatcc tgttaccagt
     4501 ggctgctgcc agtggcgata agtcgtgtct taccgggttg gactcaagac gatagttacc
     4561 ggataaggcg cagcggtcgg gctgaacggg gggttcgtgc acacagccca gcttggagcg
     4621 aacgacctac accgaactga gatacctaca gcgtgagcta tgagaaagcg ccacgcttcc
     4681 cgaagggaga aaggcggaca ggtatccggt aagcggcagg gtcggaacag gagagcgcac
     4741 gagggagctt ccagggggaa acgcctggta tctttatagt cctgtcgggt ttcgccacct
     4801 ctgacttgag cgtcgatttt tgtgatgctc gtcagggggg cggagcctat ggaaaaacgc
     4861 cagcaacgcg gcctttttac ggttcctggc cttttgctgg ccttttgctc acatgttctt
     4921 tcctgcgtta tcccctgatt ctgtggataa ccgtattacc gcctttgagt gagctgatac
     4981 cgctcgccgc agccgaacga ccgagcgcag cgagtcagtg agcgaggaag cggaagagcg
     5041 cctgatgcgg tattttctcc ttacgcatct gtgcggtatt tcacaccgca atggtgcact
     5101 ctcagtacaa tctgctctga tgccgcatag ttaagccagt atacactccg ctatcgctac
     5161 gtgactgggt catggctgcg ccccgacacc cgccaacacc cgctgacgcg ccctgacggg
     5221 cttgtctgct cccggcatcc gcttacagac aagctgtgac cgtctccggg agctgcatgt
     5281 gtcagaggtt ttcaccgtca tcaccgaaac gcgcgaggca gctgcggtaa agctcatcag
     5341 cgtggtcgtg aagcgattca cagatgtctg cctgttcatc cgcgtccagc tcgttgagtt
     5401 tctccagaag cgttaatgtc tggcttctga taaagcgggc catgttaagg gcggtttttt
     5461 cctgtttggt cactgatgcc tccgtgtaag ggggatttct gttcatgggg gtaatgatac
     5521 cgatgaaacg agagaggatg ctcacgatac gggttactga tgatgaacat gcccggttac
     5581 tggaacgttg tgagggtaaa caactggcgg tatggatgcg gcgggaccag agaaaaatca
     5641 ctcagggtca atgccagcgc ttcgttaata cagatgtagg tgttccacag ggtagccagc
     5701 agcatcctgc gatgcagatc cggaacataa tggtgcaggg cgctgacttc cgcgtttcca
     5761 gactttacga aacacggaaa ccgaagacca ttcatgttgt tgctcaggtc gcagacgttt
     5821 tgcagcagca gtcgcttcac gttcgctcgc gtatcggtga ttcattctgc taaccagtaa
     5881 ggcaaccccg ccagcctagc cgggtcctca acgacaggag cacgatcatg cgcacccgtg
     5941 gggccgccat gccggcgata atggcctgct tctcgccgaa acgtttggtg gcgggaccag
     6001 tgacgaaggc ttgagcgagg gcgtgcaaga ttccgaatac cgcaagcgac aggccgatca
     6061 tcgtcgcgct ccagcgaaag cggtcctcgc cgaaaatgac ccagagcgct gccggcacct
     6121 gtcctacgag ttgcatgata aagaagacag tcataagtgc ggcgacgata gtcatgcccc
     6181 gcgcccaccg gaaggagctg actgggttga aggctctcaa gggcatcggt cgagatcccg
     6241 gtgcctaatg agtgagctaa cttacattaa ttgcgttgcg ctcactgccc gctttccagt
     6301 cgggaaacct gtcgtgccag ctgcattaat gaatcggcca acgcgcgggg agaggcggtt
     6361 tgcgtattgg gcgccagggt ggtttt
//
