Features (pLannotate 1.2.2; 20 found; start..end, strand, type, name):
     12..467     +  rep_origin     f1 ori (sequence partly withheld): f1 bacteriophage origin of replication; arrow indicates direction of (+) strand synthesis
    494..598     +  promoter       AmpR promoter: bla
    599..1459    +  CDS            AmpR: β-lactamase; bla; confers resistance to ampicillin, carbenicillin, and related antibiotics
   1630..2218    +  rep_origin     ori: high-copy-number ColE1/pMB1/pBR322/pUC origin of replication
   2404..2546    -  misc_feature   bom: basis of mobility region from pBR322
   2648..2839    -  CDS            rop: Rop protein, which maintains plasmids at low copy number; rop
   2856..3236    +  CDS            YPB1_ECOLX: Protein predicted: Swiss-Prot protein existence level 4. From Escherichia coli.
   3308..3599    -  CDS            TcR (fragment): tetracycline efflux protein; tet; confers resistance to tetracycline
   3614..3635    -  protein_bind   CAP binding site: CAP binding activates transcription in the presence of cAMP. E. coli catabolite activator protein
   3648..4730    -  CDS            lacI: lac repressor; lacI; The lac repressor binds to the lac operator to inhibit transcription in E. coli. This inhibition can be relieved by adding lactose or isopropyl-β-D-thiogalactopyranoside (IPTG).
   4731..4808    -  promoter       lacI promoter: lacI
   4816..5095    -  CDS            TcR (fragment): tetracycline efflux protein; tet; confers resistance to tetracycline
   5117..5135    +  promoter       T7 promoter: promoter for bacteriophage T7 RNA polymerase
   5136..5160    +  protein_bind   lac operator: The lac repressor binds to the lac operator to inhibit transcription in E. coli. This inhibition can be relieved by adding lactose or isopropyl-β-D-thiogalactopyranoside (IPTG). lac repressor encoded by lacI
   5175..5197    +  RBS            RBS: efficient ribosome binding site from bacteriophage T7 gene 10 (Olins and Rangwala, 1989)
   5205..5237    +  CDS            T7 tag (gene 10 leader): leader peptide from bacteriophage T7 gene 10 promotes efficient translation in E. coli
   5253..6212    +  CDS            TurboID: mutant of the E. coli biotin ligase BioID engineered for improved catalytic efficiency (Branon et al., 2018)
   6234..6251    +  CDS            9xHis (fragment): 9xHis affinity tag
   6261..6310    +  CDS            SET1 (fragment): solubility-enhancement tag derived from T7 phage gene 10B
   6318..6365    +  terminator     T7 terminator: transcription terminator for bacteriophage T7 RNA polymerase
>Addgene plasmid #107177 | TurboID-His6_pET21a | depositor full sequence | sequence record 202193 | TurboID-His6_pET21a sequence 6390 bps
TGGCGAATGGG
[124 nt withheld, positions 12-135]
C
[91 nt withheld, positions 137-227]
A
[49 nt withheld, positions 229-277]
CCTTTGACGTTGGAGTCCACGTTCTTTAATAGTGGACTCTTGTTCCAAACTGGAACAACACTCAACCCTA
TCTCGGTCTATTCTTTTGATTTATAAGGGATTTTGCCGATTTCGGCCTATTGGTTAAAAAATGAGCTGAT
TTAACAAAAATTTAACGCGAATTTTAACAAAATATTAACGTTTACAATTTCAGGTGGCACTTTTCGGGGA
AATGTGCGCGGAACCCCTATTTGTTTATTTTTCTAAATACATTCAAATATGTATCCGCTCATGAGACAAT
AACCCTGATAAATGCTTCAATAATATTGAAAAAGGAAGAGTATGAGTATTCAACATTTCCGTGTCGCCCT
TATTCCCTTTTTTGCGGCATTTTGCCTTCCTGTTTTTGCTCACCCAGAAACGCTGGTGAAAGTAAAAGAT
GCTGAAGATCAGTTGGGTGCACGAGTGGGTTACATCGAACTGGATCTCAACAGCGGTAAGATCCTTGAGA
GTTTTCGCCCCGAAGAACGTTTTCCAATGATGAGCACTTTTAAAGTTCTGCTATGTGGCGCGGTATTATC
CCGTATTGACGCCGGGCAAGAGCAACTCGGTCGCCGCATACACTATTCTCAGAATGACTTGGTTGAGTAC
TCACCAGTCACAGAAAAGCATCTTACGGATGGCATGACAGTAAGAGAATTATGCAGTGCTGCCATAACCA
TGAGTGATAACACTGCGGCCAACTTACTTCTGACAACGATCGGAGGACCGAAGGAGCTAACCGCTTTTTT
GCACAACATGGGGGATCATGTAACTCGCCTTGATCGTTGGGAACCGGAGCTGAATGAAGCCATACCAAAC
GACGAGCGTGACACCACGATGCCTGCAGCAATGGCAACAACGTTGCGCAAACTATTAACTGGCGAACTAC
TTACTCTAGCTTCCCGGCAACAATTAATAGACTGGATGGAGGCGGATAAAGTTGCAGGACCACTTCTGCG
CTCGGCCCTTCCGGCTGGCTGGTTTATTGCTGATAAATCTGGAGCCGGTGAGCGTGGGTCTCGCGGTATC
ATTGCAGCACTGGGGCCAGATGGTAAGCCCTCCCGTATCGTAGTTATCTACACGACGGGGAGTCAGGCAA
CTATGGATGAACGAAATAGACAGATCGCTGAGATAGGTGCCTCACTGATTAAGCATTGGTAACTGTCAGA
CCAAGTTTACTCATATATACTTTAGATTGATTTAAAACTTCATTTTTAATTTAAAAGGATCTAGGTGAAG
ATCCTTTTTGATAATCTCATGACCAAAATCCCTTAACGTGAGTTTTCGTTCCACTGAGCGTCAGACCCCG
TAGAAAAGATCAAAGGATCTTCTTGAGATCCTTTTTTTCTGCGCGTAATCTGCTGCTTGCAAACAAAAAA
ACCACCGCTACCAGCGGTGGTTTGTTTGCCGGATCAAGAGCTACCAACTCTTTTTCCGAAGGTAACTGGC
TTCAGCAGAGCGCAGATACCAAATACTGTCCTTCTAGTGTAGCCGTAGTTAGGCCACCACTTCAAGAACT
CTGTAGCACCGCCTACATACCTCGCTCTGCTAATCCTGTTACCAGTGGCTGCTGCCAGTGGCGATAAGTC
GTGTCTTACCGGGTTGGACTCAAGACGATAGTTACCGGATAAGGCGCAGCGGTCGGGCTGAACGGGGGGT
TCGTGCACACAGCCCAGCTTGGAGCGAACGACCTACACCGAACTGAGATACCTACAGCGTGAGCTATGAG
AAAGCGCCACGCTTCCCGAAGGGAGAAAGGCGGACAGGTATCCGGTAAGCGGCAGGGTCGGAACAGGAGA
GCGCACGAGGGAGCTTCCAGGGGGAAACGCCTGGTATCTTTATAGTCCTGTCGGGTTTCGCCACCTCTGA
CTTGAGCGTCGATTTTTGTGATGCTCGTCAGGGGGGCGGAGCCTATGGAAAAACGCCAGCAACGCGGCCT
TTTTACGGTTCCTGGCCTTTTGCTGGCCTTTTGCTCACATGTTCTTTCCTGCGTTATCCCCTGATTCTGT
GGATAACCGTATTACCGCCTTTGAGTGAGCTGATACCGCTCGCCGCAGCCGAACGACCGAGCGCAGCGAG
TCAGTGAGCGAGGAAGCGGAAGAGCGCCTGATGCGGTATTTTCTCCTTACGCATCTGTGCGGTATTTCAC
ACCGCATATATGGTGCACTCTCAGTACAATCTGCTCTGATGCCGCATAGTTAAGCCAGTATACACTCCGC
TATCGCTACGTGACTGGGTCATGGCTGCGCCCCGACACCCGCCAACACCCGCTGACGCGCCCTGACGGGC
TTGTCTGCTCCCGGCATCCGCTTACAGACAAGCTGTGACCGTCTCCGGGAGCTGCATGTGTCAGAGGTTT
TCACCGTCATCACCGAAACGCGCGAGGCAGCTGCGGTAAAGCTCATCAGCGTGGTCGTGAAGCGATTCAC
AGATGTCTGCCTGTTCATCCGCGTCCAGCTCGTTGAGTTTCTCCAGAAGCGTTAATGTCTGGCTTCTGAT
AAAGCGGGCCATGTTAAGGGCGGTTTTTTCCTGTTTGGTCACTGATGCCTCCGTGTAAGGGGGATTTCTG
TTCATGGGGGTAATGATACCGATGAAACGAGAGAGGATGCTCACGATACGGGTTACTGATGATGAACATG
CCCGGTTACTGGAACGTTGTGAGGGTAAACAACTGGCGGTATGGATGCGGCGGGACCAGAGAAAAATCAC
TCAGGGTCAATGCCAGCGCTTCGTTAATACAGATGTAGGTGTTCCACAGGGTAGCCAGCAGCATCCTGCG
ATGCAGATCCGGAACATAATGGTGCAGGGCGCTGACTTCCGCGTTTCCAGACTTTACGAAACACGGAAAC
CGAAGACCATTCATGTTGTTGCTCAGGTCGCAGACGTTTTGCAGCAGCAGTCGCTTCACGTTCGCTCGCG
TATCGGTGATTCATTCTGCTAACCAGTAAGGCAACCCCGCCAGCCTAGCCGGGTCCTCAACGACAGGAGC
ACGATCATGCGCACCCGTGGGGCCGCCATGCCGGCGATAATGGCCTGCTTCTCGCCGAAACGTTTGGTGG
CGGGACCAGTGACGAAGGCTTGAGCGAGGGCGTGCAAGATTCCGAATACCGCAAGCGACAGGCCGATCAT
CGTCGCGCTCCAGCGAAAGCGGTCCTCGCCGAAAATGACCCAGAGCGCTGCCGGCACCTGTCCTACGAGT
TGCATGATAAAGAAGACAGTCATAAGTGCGGCGACGATAGTCATGCCCCGCGCCCACCGGAAGGAGCTGA
CTGGGTTGAAGGCTCTCAAGGGCATCGGTCGAGATCCCGGTGCCTAATGAGTGAGCTAACTTACATTAAT
TGCGTTGCGCTCACTGCCCGCTTTCCAGTCGGGAAACCTGTCGTGCCAGCTGCATTAATGAATCGGCCAA
CGCGCGGGGAGAGGCGGTTTGCGTATTGGGCGCCAGGGTGGTTTTTCTTTTCACCAGTGAGACGGGCAAC
AGCTGATTGCCCTTCACCGCCTGGCCCTGAGAGAGTTGCAGCAAGCGGTCCACGCTGGTTTGCCCCAGCA
GGCGAAAATCCTGTTTGATGGTGGTTAACGGCGGGATATAACATGAGCTGTCTTCGGTATCGTCGTATCC
CACTACCGAGATATCCGCACCAACGCGCAGCCCGGACTCGGTAATGGCGCGCATTGCGCCCAGCGCCATC
TGATCGTTGGCAACCAGCATCGCAGTGGGAACGATGCCCTCATTCAGCATTTGCATGGTTTGTTGAAAAC
CGGACATGGCACTCCAGTCGCCTTCCCGTTCCGCTATCGGCTGAATTTGATTGCGAGTGAGATATTTATG
CCAGCCAGCCAGACGCAGACGCGCCGAGACAGAACTTAATGGGCCCGCTAACAGCGCGATTTGCTGGTGA
CCCAATGCGACCAGATGCTCCACGCCCAGTCGCGTACCGTCTTCATGGGAGAAAATAATACTGTTGATGG
GTGTCTGGTCAGAGACATCAAGAAATAACGCCGGAACATTAGTGCAGGCAGCTTCCACAGCAATGGCATC
CTGGTCATCCAGCGGATAGTTAATGATCAGCCCACTGACGCGTTGCGCGAGAAGATTGTGCACCGCCGCT
TTACAGGCTTCGACGCCGCTTCGTTCTACCATCGACACCACCACGCTGGCACCCAGTTGATCGGCGCGAG
ATTTAATCGCCGCGACAATTTGCGACGGCGCGTGCAGGGCCAGACTGGAGGTGGCAACGCCAATCAGCAA
CGACTGTTTGCCCGCCAGTTGTTGTGCCACGCGGTTGGGAATGTAATTCAGCTCCGCCATCGCCGCTTCC
ACTTTTTCCCGCGTTTTCGCAGAAACGTGGCTGGCCTGGTTCACCACGCGGGAAACGGTCTGATAAGAGA
CACCGGCATACTCTGCGACATCGTATAACGTTACTGGTTTCACATTCACCACCCTGAATTGACTCTCTTC
CGGGCGCTATCATGCCATACCGCGAAAGGTTTTGCGCCATTCGATGGTGTCCGGGATCTCGACGCTCTCC
CTTATGCGACTCCTGCATTAGGAAGCAGCCCAGTAGTAGGTTGAGGCCGTTGAGCACCGCCGCCGCAAGG
AATGGTGCATGCAAGGAGATGGCGCCCAACAGTCCCCCGGCCACGGGGCCTGCCACCATACCCACGCCGA
AACAAGCGCTCATGAGCCCGAAGTGGCGAGCCCGATCTTCCCCATCGGTGATGTCGGCGATATAGGCGCC
AGCAACCGCACCTGTGGCGCCGGTGATGCCGGCCACGATGCGTCCGGCGTAGAGGATCGAGATCTCGATC
CCGCGAAATTAATACGACTCACTATAGGGGAATTGTGAGCGGATAACAATTCCCCTCTAGAAATAATTTT
GTTTAACTTTAAGAAGGAGATATACATATGGCTAGCATGACTGGTGGACAGCAAATGGGTCGCGGATCCG
AATTCATGAAAGACAATACTGTGCCTCTGAAGCTGATCGCTCTCCTGGCTAATGGCGAGTTCCATAGTGG
CGAACAGCTGGGAGAAACCCTGGGCATGTCCAGGGCCGCTATCAACAAGCACATTCAGACTCTGCGCGAC
TGGGGCGTGGACGTGTTCACCGTGCCCGGAAAGGGCTACTCTCTGCCCGAGCCTATCCCGCTGCTGAACG
CTAAACAGATTCTGGGACAGCTGGACGGCGGGAGCGTGGCAGTCCTGCCTGTGGTCGACTCCACCAATCA
GTACCTGCTGGATCGAATCGGCGAGCTGAAGAGTGGGGATGCTTGCATTGCAGAATATCAGCAGGCAGGG
AGAGGAAGCAGAGGGAGGAAATGGTTCTCTCCTTTTGGAGCTAACCTGTACCTGAGTATGTTTTGGCGCC
TGAAGCGGGGACCAGCAGCAATCGGCCTGGGCCCGGTCATCGGAATTGTCATGGCAGAAGCGCTGCGAAA
GCTGGGAGCAGACAAGGTGCGAGTCAAATGGCCCAATGACCTGTATCTGCAGGATAGAAAGCTGGCAGGC
ATCCTGGTGGAGCTGGCCGGAATAACAGGCGATGCTGCACAGATCGTCATTGGCGCCGGGATTAACGTGG
CTATGAGGCGCGTGGAGGAAAGCGTGGTCAATCAGGGCTGGATCACACTGCAGGAAGCAGGGATTAACCT
GGACAGGAATACTCTGGCCGCTACGCTGATCCGAGAGCTGCGGGCAGCCCTGGAACTGTTCGAGCAGGAA
GGCCTGGCTCCATATCTGCCACGGTGGGAGAAGCTGGATAACTTCATCAATAGACCCGTGAAGCTGATCA
TTGGGGACAAAGAGATTTTCGGGATTAGCCGGGGGATTGATAAACAGGGAGCCCTGCTGCTGGAACAGGA
CGGAGTTATCAAACCCTGGATGGGCGGAGAAATCAGTCTGCGGTCTGCCGAAAAGAAGCTTGCGGCCGCA
CTCGAGCACCACCACCACCACCACTGAGATCCGGCTGCTAACAAAGCCCGAAAGGAAGCTGAGTTGGCTG
CTGCCACCGCTGAGCAATAACTAGCATAACCCCTTGGGGCCTCTAAACGGGTCTTGAGGGGTTTTTTGCT
GAAAGGAGGAACTATATCCGGAT
